>Addgene plasmid #50563 | pUC57-Rluc-let-7-A114-N40 | depositor full sequence | sequence record 75546 | pUC57-Rluc-let-7-A114-N40 sequence 4016 bps
TCGCGCGTTTCGGTGATGACGGTGAAAACCTCTGACACATGCAGCTCCCGGAGACGGTCACAGCTTGTCT
GTAAGCGGATGCCGGGAGCAGACAAGCCCGTCAGGGCGCGTCAGCGGGTGTTGGCGGGTGTCGGGGCTGG
CTTAACTATGCGGCATCAGAGCAGATTGTACTGAGAGTGCACCATATGCGGTGTGAAATACCGCACAGAT
GCGTAAGGAGAAAATACCGCATCAGGCGCCATTCGCCATTCAGGCTGCGCAACTGTTGGGAAGGGCGATC
GGTGCGGGCCTCTTCGCTATTACGCCAGCTGGCGAAAGGGGGATGTGCTGCAAGGCGATTAAGTTGGGTA
ACGCCAGGGTTTTCCCAGTCACGACGTTGTAAAACGACGGCCAGTGAATTCGAGCTCTAATACGACTCAC
TATAGGCTAGCCACCATGGCTTCCAAGGTGTACGACCCCGAGCAACGCAAACGCATGATCACTGGGCCTC
AGTGGTGGGCTCGCTGCAAGCAAATGAACGTGCTGGACTCCTTCATCAACTACTATGATTCCGAGAAGCA
CGCCGAGAACGCCGTGATTTTTCTGCATGGTAACGCTGCCTCCAGCTACCTGTGGAGGCACGTCGTGCCT
CACATCGAGCCCGTGGCTAGATGCATCATCCCTGATCTGATCGGAATGGGTAAGTCCGGCAAGAGCGGGA
ATGGCTCATATCGCCTCCTGGATCACTACAAGTACCTCACCGCTTGGTTCGAGCTGCTGAACCTTCCAAA
GAAAATCATCTTTGTGGGCCACGACTGGGGGGCTTGTCTGGCCTTTCACTACTCCTACGAGCACCAAGAC
AAGATCAAGGCCATCGTCCATGCTGAGAGTGTCGTGGACGTGATCGAGTCCTGGGACGAGTGGCCTGACA
TCGAGGAGGATATCGCCCTGATCAAGAGCGAAGAGGGCGAGAAAATGGTGCTTGAGAATAACTTCTTCGT
CGAGACCATGCTCCCAAGCAAGATCATGCGGAAACTGGAGCCTGAGGAGTTCGCTGCCTACCTGGAGCCA
TTCAAGGAGAAGGGCGAGGTTAGACGGCCTACCCTCTCCTGGCCTCGCGAGATCCCTCTCGTTAAGGGAG
GCAAGCCCGACGTCGTCCAGATTGTCCGCAACTACAACGCCTACCTTCGGGCCAGCGACGATCTGCCTAA
GATGTTCATCGAGTCCGACCCTGGGTTCTTTTCCAACGCTATTGTCGAGGGAGCTAAGAAGTTCCCTAAC
ACCGAGTTCGTGAAGGTGAAGGGCCTCCACTTCAGCCAGGAGGACGCTCCAGATGAAATGGGTAAGTACA
TCAAGAGCTTCGTGGAGCGCGTGCTGAAGAACGAGCAGTAATTCTAGGCGATCGCTCGAGACTATACAAG
GATCTACCTCAGTCGAGACTATACAAGGATCTACCTCAGTCGAGACTATACAAGGATCTACCTCAGTCGA
GACTATACAAGGATCTACCTCAGTCGAGACTATACAAGGATCTACCTCAGTCGAGACTATACAAGGATCT
ACCTCAGTCGAGACTATACAAGGATCTACCTCAGTCGAGACTATACAAGGATCTACCTCAGTCGACGCGG
CCGCTGGCCGCCTGCAGAAAAAAAAAAAAAAAAAAAAAAAAAAAAAAAAAAAAAAAAAAAAAAAAAAAAA
AAAAAAAAAAAAAAAAAAAAAAAAAAAAAAAAAAAAAAAAAAAAAAAAAAAAAAAAAAAAATGCATCTGG
TTTCCTGGTCTGTCTCCTCTCGGTTTAAGCTTGGCGTAATCATGGTCATAGCTGTTTCCTGTGTGAAATT
GTTATCCGCTCACAATTCCACACAACATACGAGCCGGAAGCATAAAGTGTAAAGCCTGGGGTGCCTAATG
AGTGAGCTAACTCACATTAATTGCGTTGCGCTCACTGCCCGCTTTCCAGTCGGGAAACCTGTCGTGCCAG
CTGCATTAATGAATCGGCCAACGCGCGGGGAGAGGCGGTTTGCGTATTGGGCGCTCTTCCGCTTCCTCGC
TCACTGACTCGCTGCGCTCGGTCGTTCGGCTGCGGCGAGCGGTATCAGCTCACTCAAAGGCGGTAATACG
GTTATCCACAGAATCAGGGGATAACGCAGGAAAGAACATGTGAGCAAAAGGCCAGCAAAAGGCCAGGAAC
CGTAAAAAGGCCGCGTTGCTGGCGTTTTTCCATAGGCTCCGCCCCCCTGACGAGCATCACAAAAATCGAC
GCTCAAGTCAGAGGTGGCGAAACCCGACAGGACTATAAAGATACCAGGCGTTTCCCCCTGGAAGCTCCCT
CGTGCGCTCTCCTGTTCCGACCCTGCCGCTTACCGGATACCTGTCCGCCTTTCTCCCTTCGGGAAGCGTG
GCGCTTTCTCATAGCTCACGCTGTAGGTATCTCAGTTCGGTGTAGGTCGTTCGCTCCAAGCTGGGCTGTG
TGCACGAACCCCCCGTTCAGCCCGACCGCTGCGCCTTATCCGGTAACTATCGTCTTGAGTCCAACCCGGT
AAGACACGACTTATCGCCACTGGCAGCAGCCACTGGTAACAGGATTAGCAGAGCGAGGTATGTAGGCGGT
GCTACAGAGTTCTTGAAGTGGTGGCCTAACTACGGCTACACTAGAAGAACAGTATTTGGTATCTGCGCTC
TGCTGAAGCCAGTTACCTTCGGAAAAAGAGTTGGTAGCTCTTGATCCGGCAAACAAACCACCGCTGGTAG
CGGTGGTTTTTTTGTTTGCAAGCAGCAGATTACGCGCAGAAAAAAAGGATCTCAAGAAGATCCTTTGATC
TTTTCTACGGGGTCTGACGCTCAGTGGAACGAAAACTCACGTTAAGGGATTTTGGTCATGAGATTATCAA
AAAGGATCTTCACCTAGATCCTTTTAAATTAAAAATGAAGTTTTAAATCAATCTAAAGTATATATGAGTA
AACTTGGTCTGACAGTTACCAATGCTTAATCAGTGAGGCACCTATCTCAGCGATCTGTCTATTTCGTTCA
TCCATAGTTGCCTGACTCCCCGTCGTGTAGATAACTACGATACGGGAGGGCTTACCATCTGGCCCCAGTG
CTGCAATGATACCGCGAGACCCACGCTCACCGGCTCCAGATTTATCAGCAATAAACCAGCCAGCCGGAAG
GGCCGAGCGCAGAAGTGGTCCTGCAACTTTATCCGCCTCCATCCAGTCTATTAATTGTTGCCGGGAAGCT
AGAGTAAGTAGTTCGCCAGTTAATAGTTTGCGCAACGTTGTTGCCATTGCTACAGGCATCGTGGTGTCAC
GCTCGTCGTTTGGTATGGCTTCATTCAGCTCCGGTTCCCAACGATCAAGGCGAGTTACATGATCCCCCAT
GTTGTGCAAAAAAGCGGTTAGCTCCTTCGGTCCTCCGATCGTTGTCAGAAGTAAGTTGGCCGCAGTGTTA
TCACTCATGGTTATGGCAGCACTGCATAATTCTCTTACTGTCATGCCATCCGTAAGATGCTTTTCTGTGA
CTGGTGAGTACTCAACCAAGTCATTCTGAGAATAGTGTATGCGGCGACCGAGTTGCTCTTGCCCGGCGTC
AATACGGGATAATACCGCGCCACATAGCAGAACTTTAAAAGTGCTCATCATTGGAAAACGTTCTTCGGGG
CGAAAACTCTCAAGGATCTTACCGCTGTTGAGATCCAGTTCGATGTAACCCACTCGTGCACCCAACTGAT
CTTCAGCATCTTTTACTTTCACCAGCGTTTCTGGGTGAGCAAAAACAGGAAGGCAAAATGCCGCAAAAAA
GGGAATAAGGGCGACACGGAAATGTTGAATACTCATACTCTTCCTTTTTCAATATTATTGAAGCATTTAT
CAGGGTTATTGTCTCATGAGCGGATACATATTTGAATGTATTTAGAAAAATAAACAAATAGGGGTTCCGC
GCACATTTCCCCGAAAAGTGCCACCTGACGTCTAAGAAACCATTATTATCATGACATTAACCTATAAAAA
TAGGCGTATCACGAGGCCCTTTCGTC
Features (pLannotate 1.2.2; 12 found; start..end, strand, type, name):
    137..236     +  misc_feature   bom (fragment): basis of mobility region from pBR322
    242..399     -  CDS            lacZα (fragment): LacZα fragment of β-galactosidase; lacZ fragment
    408..426     +  promoter       T7 promoter: promoter for bacteriophage T7 RNA polymerase
    436..1371    +  CDS            hRluc: Renilla luciferase human codon-optimized
   1819..1835    -  protein_bind   lac operator: The lac repressor binds to the lac operator to inhibit transcription in E. coli. This inhibition can be relieved by adding lactose or isopropyl-β-D-thiogalactopyranoside (IPTG). lac repressor encoded by lacI
   1843..1873    -  promoter       lac promoter: promoter for the E. coli lac operon
   1888..1909    -  protein_bind   CAP binding site: CAP binding activates transcription in the presence of cAMP. E. coli catabolite activator protein
   1922..2014    -  CDS            lacI (fragment): lac repressor; lacI; The lac repressor binds to the lac operator to inhibit transcription in E. coli. This inhibition can be relieved by adding lactose or isopropyl-β-D-thiogalactopyranoside (IPTG).
   2197..2785    -  rep_origin     ori: high-copy-number ColE1/pMB1/pBR322/pUC origin of replication
   2956..3816    -  CDS            AmpR: β-lactamase; bla; confers resistance to ampicillin, carbenicillin, and related antibiotics
   3817..3921    -  promoter       AmpR promoter: bla
   4016..35      +  CDS            rop (fragment) (across the origin): Rop protein, which maintains plasmids at low copy number; rop
