[The description below was written by a language model from this plasmid's Addgene catalogue record and pLannotate feature annotations shown in this document.]
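Description:
pUC57-Rluc-let-7-A114-N40 is a 4,016 bp bacterial cloning plasmid built on the pUC57 backbone and used as a DNA template for in vitro transcription with T7 RNA polymerase, not for expression in cells. It is propagated in E. coli through the high-copy ColE1/pUC-type origin and selected with ampicillin via the AmpR (β-lactamase) gene and its own promoter. The remaining annotated backbone elements are pUC cloning-site remnants: a lacZα fragment, the lac promoter, operator and CAP binding site, and short fragments of lacI, rop and bom. The catalogue lists "lac" as the promoter. In the feature table, however, the lac promoter lies downstream of the insert on the opposite strand. The element that actually drives the reporter transcript is the T7 promoter sitting directly upstream of the luciferase coding sequence.

The insert is a human codon-optimised Renilla luciferase (hRluc) open reading frame, derived from psiCHECK-2. According to the depositor, it is followed by eight copies of a let-7 microRNA target site, a defined 114-nucleotide poly(A) tract, an EcoT22I site and a 40 bp arbitrary sequence (N40). These downstream elements are not individually annotated but would fall in the unannotated stretch between hRluc and the lac operator. Choosing where the template ends yields two reporter mRNAs: one ending exactly at the A114 tail, and one in which the tail is internalised by the N40 extension. An additional EcoT22I site inside the Rluc coding sequence complicates preparation of the A114-only template. Such RNAs suit cell-free assays of let-7-mediated translational repression and deadenylation, the subject of the associated publication. The depositor notes that the plasmid is unstable on retransformation and should be verified afterwards, though it is stable in strain MV1184.
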