Addgene plasmid #50563: pUC57-Rluc-let-7-A114-N40
Purpose: Template DNA for in vitro transcription using T7 polymerase
Depositing lab: Yukihide Tomari. Depositing organization: The University of Tokyo. Publication: PABP is not essential for microRNA-mediated translational repression and deadenylation in vitro. Fukaya T, Tomari Y. EMBO J. 2011 Nov 25;30(24):4998-5009. doi: 10.1038/emboj.2011.426. PubMed 22117217.
Backbone
  Vector backbone: pUC57
  Backbone manufacturer: GeneScript
  Backbone size w/o insert (bp): 2710
  Total vector size (bp): 4016
  Vector type: cloning vector
Growth in bacteria
  Bacterial resistance: Ampicillin, 100 μg/mL
  Growth temperature: 37°C
  Growth strain: mv1184
  Copy number: Unknown
Gene/Insert
  Gene/Insert name: Luciferase-let7-A114-N40
  Species: Renilla, unknown
  Promoter: lac
  Cloning method: Restriction Enzyme; 5′ cloning site unknown (unknown if destroyed); 3′ cloning site unknown (unknown if destroyed)
  Sequencing primers: 5′ T7; 3′ M13R
Resource information
  A portion of this plasmid was derived from a plasmid made by: Rluc gene derives from psiCheck2 from Promega.
Terms and licenses: Academic/Nonprofit Terms; Industry Terms: Not Available to Industry
Depositor comments: Plasmid contains 8 copies of the let-7 target site, a defined A114 sequence followed by an EcoT22I site and a 40-bp arbitrary sequence all downstream of Renilla lucferase. Unstable when transformed and so any retransformation must be checked by digest or sequencing before use. In strain MV1184, it is stable as a glycerol stock. Please note that the Rluc coding sequence contains an EcoT22I site. To prepare the T7 transcription template for A114 RNA (without N40), the plasmid should be first linearized by EcoRI upstream of the T7 promoter sequence, followed by a partial digestion by EcoT22I. The DNA fragment terminating immediately downstream of the A114 sequence should then be gel purified. For A114-N40 RNA, the plasmid should be digested by HindIII downstream of the N40 sequence.
How to cite: pUC57-Rluc-let-7-A114-N40 was a gift from Yukihide Tomari (Addgene plasmid # 50563 ; http://n2t.net/addgene:50563 ; RRID:Addgene_50563)
