>Addgene plasmid #50563 | pUC57-Rluc-let-7-A114-N40 | addgene partial sequence | sequence record 77064 | T7 5'-TAATACGACTCACTATAGGG-3'
GATCACTGGGCCTCAGTGGTGGGCTCGCTGCAAGCAAATGAACGTGCTGGACTCCTTCATCAACTACTAT
GATTCCGAGAAGCACGCCGAGAACGCCGTGATTTTTCTGCATGGTAACGCTGCCTCCAGCTACCTGTGGA
GGCACGTCGTGCCTCACATCGAGCCCGTGGCTAGATGCATCATCCCTGATCTGATCGGAATGGGTAAGTC
CGGCAAGAGCGGGAATGGCTCATATCGCCTCCTGGATCACTACAAGTACCTCACCGCTTGGTTCGAGCTG
CTGAACCTTCCAAAGAAAATCATCTTTGTGGGCCACGACTGGGGGGCTTGTCTGGCCTTTCACTACTCCT
ACGAGCACCAAGACAAGATCAAGGCCATCGTCCATGCTGAGAGTGTCGTGGACGTGATCGAGTCCTGGGA
CGAGTGGCCTGACATCGAGGAGGATATCGCCCTGATCAAGAGCGAAGAGGGCGAGAAAATGGTGCTTGAG
AATAACTTCTTCGTCGAGACCATGCTCCCAAGCAAGATCATGCGGAAACTGGAGCCTGAGGAGTTCGCTG
CCTACCTGGAGCCATTCAAGGAGAAGGGCGAGGTTAGACGGCCTACCCTCTCCTGGCCTCGCGAGATCCC
TCTCGTTAAGGGAGGCAAGCCCGACGTCGTGCAGATTGTCCGCAACTACAACGCCTACCTTCGGGCCAGC
