>Addgene plasmid #50563 | pUC57-Rluc-let-7-A114-N40 | addgene partial sequence | sequence record 78153 | RenLuc3F 5'-GTACATCAAGAGCTTCGTGG-3'
CGAGACTATACAAGGATCTACCTCAGTCGAGACTATACAAGGATCTACCTCAGTCGAGACTATACAAGGA
TCTACCTCAGTCGAGACTATACAAGGATCTACCTCAGTCGAGACTATACAAGGATCTACCTCAGTCGAGA
CTATACAAGGATCTACCTCAGTCGAGACTATACAAGGATCTACCTCAGTCGAGACTATACAAGGATCTAC
CTCAGTCGACGCGGCCGCTGGCCGCCTGCAGAAAAAAAAAAAAAAAAAAAAAAAAAAAAAAAAAAAAAA
