>Addgene plasmid #50563 | pUC57-Rluc-let-7-A114-N40 | addgene partial sequence | sequence record 79056 | psiCHECK2-F 5'-GTCCGCAACTACAACGCCTACCTT-3'
GTTCATCGAGTCCGACCCTGGGTTCTTTTCCAACGCTATTGTCGAGGGAGCTAAGAAGTTCCCTAACACC
GAGTTCGTGAAGGTGAAGGGCCTCCACTTCAGCCAGGAGGACGCTCCAGATGAAATGGGTAAGTACATCA
AGAGCTTCGTGGAGCGCGTGCTGAAGAACGAGCAGTAATTCTAGGCGATCGCTCGAGACTATACAAGGAT
CTACCTCAGTCGAGACTATACAAGGATCTACCTCAGTCGAGACTATACAAGGATCTACCTCAGTCGAGAC
TATACAAGGATCTACCTCAGTCGAGACTATACAAGGATCTACCTCAGTCGAGACTATACAAGGATCTACC
TCAGTCGAGACTATACAAGGATCTACCTCAGTCGAGACTATACAAGGATCTACCTCAGTCGACGCGGCCG
CTGGCCGCCTGCAGAAAAAAAAAAAAAAAAAAAAAAAAAAAAAAAAAAAA
