>Addgene plasmid #50563 | pUC57-Rluc-let-7-A114-N40 | addgene partial sequence | sequence record 79719 | pLLU-F (5'-gggacagcagagatccagtt-3')
GCACCCAACTGATCTTCAGCATCTTTTACTTTCACCAGCGTTTCTGGGTGAGCAAAAACAGGAAGGCAAA
ATGCCGCAAAAAAGGGAATAAGGGCGACACGGAAATGTTGAATACTCATACTCTTCCTTTTTCAATATTA
TTGAAGCATTTATCAGGGTTATTGTCTCATGAGCGGATACATATTTGAATGTATTTAGAAAAATAAACAA
ATAGGGGTTCCGCGCACATTTCCCCGAAAAGTGCCACCTGACGTCTAAGAAACCATTATTATCATGACAT
TAACCTATAAAAATAGGCGTATCACGAGGCCCTTTCGTCTCGCGCGTTTCGGTGATGACGGTGAAAACCT
CTGACACATGCAGCTCCCGGAGACGGTCACAGCTTGTCTGTAAGCGGATGCCGGGAGCAGACAAGCCCGT
CAGGGCGCGTCAGCGGGTGTTGGCGGGTGTCGGGGCTGGCTTAACTATGCGGCATCAGAGCAGATTGTAC
TGAGAGTGCACCATATGCGGTGTGAAATACCGCACAGATGCGTAAGGAGAAAATACCGCATCAGGCGCCA
TTCGCCATTCAGGCTGCGCAACTGTTGGGAAGGGCGATCGGTGCGGGCCTCTTCGCTATTACGCCAGCTG
GCGAAAGGGGGATGTGCTGCAAGGCGATTAAGTTGGGTAACGCCAGGGTTTTCCCAGTCACGACGTTGTA
AAACGACGGCCAGTGAATTCGAGCTCTAATACGACTCACTATAGGCTAGCCACCATGGCTTCCAAGGTGT
ACGACCCCGAGCAACGCAAACGCATGATCACTGGGCCTCAGTGGTGGGCTCGCTGCAAGCAAATGAACGT
GCTGGACTCCTTCATCAACTACTATGATTCCGAGAAGCACGCCGAGAACGCCGTGATTTTTCTGCATGGT
AACGCTGCCTCCAGCTACCTGTGGAGGCACGTCGTGCCTCACATCGAGCCCGTGGCTAGATGCATCATCC
CTGATCTGA
